Addgene plasmid #244466: DoS1ΔincΔoriT
Purpose: DoS1 derived plasmid without RP4 oriT and inc
Depositing lab: Lingchong You. Depositing organization: Duke University. Publication: A predatory gene drive for targeted control of self-transmissible plasmids. Tsoi R, Son HI, Hamrick GS, Tang K, Bethke JH, Lu J, Maddamsetti R, You L. Sci Adv. 2025 Apr 4;11(14):eads4735. doi: 10.1126/sciadv.ads4735. Epub 2025 Apr 2. PubMed 40173243.
Backbone
  Vector backbone: R+ from A. J. Lopatkin, et al., Antibiotics as a selective driver for conjugation dynamics. Nat. Microbiol. 1, 16044 (2016)
  Vector type: Synthetic Biology
Growth in bacteria
  Bacterial resistance: Chloramphenicol, 25 μg/mL
  Growth temperature: 37°C
  Growth strain: DH5alpha
  Copy number: High Copy
Gene/Insert
  Gene/Insert name: mCherry
  Species: Synthetic
  Insert size (bp): 708
  Entrez Gene: CSS3 (a.k.a. YOL159C)
  Promoter: pLtetO
  Cloning method: Gibson Cloning
  Sequencing primers: 5′ gaacgccctaggtctagggc
Terms and licenses: Academic/Nonprofit Terms; Industry Terms: Not Available to Industry
How to cite: DoS1ΔincΔoriT was a gift from Lingchong You (Addgene plasmid # 244466 ; http://n2t.net/addgene:244466 ; RRID:Addgene_244466)
