[The description below was written by a language model from this plasmid's Addgene catalogue record and pLannotate feature annotations shown in this document.]
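Description:
DoS1ΔincΔoriT is a small (about 2.8 kb) synthetic-biology plasmid for use in Escherichia coli, derived from the DoS1 plasmid by removing its RP4 origin of transfer (oriT) and its inc element. The catalogue lists the backbone as the "R+" plasmid from earlier work on conjugation dynamics. It replicates from a high-copy ColE1/pMB1/pUC-type origin and is selected with chloramphenicol. Resistance comes from a cat (chloramphenicol acetyltransferase) gene driven by its native cat promoter and followed by the phage lambda t0 terminator.

The payload is a 708 bp mCherry coding sequence, a fast-maturing monomeric red fluorescent protein. It is expressed from the PLtetO-1 promoter, a modified lambda PL promoter carrying tet operator sites, and terminated by the E. coli rrnB T1 terminator. The reporter cassette lies on the opposite strand to the resistance cassette. PLtetO-1 is strongly active unless TetR is present. The feature table shows no tetR gene on the plasmid, so mCherry would be expected to be constitutive unless the host supplies the repressor. The yeast Entrez Gene entry attached to the insert appears to be a cataloguing artefact, since the insert is the synthetic fluorescent protein.

Without an oriT, the plasmid cannot be mobilised by RP4 conjugation machinery provided in trans, and the annotation confirms that no transfer origin or incompatibility element remains. The associated work concerns a gene-drive strategy for controlling self-transmissible plasmids. In that context the construct most plausibly serves as a non-mobilisable, fluorescently marked control for comparison with the parental DoS1, although the record does not describe its experimental role beyond the two deletions.
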