Features (pLannotate 1.2.2; 7 found; start..end, strand, type, name):
      1..589     +  rep_origin     ori: high-copy-number ColE1/pMB1/pBR322/pUC origin of replication
    754..840     -  terminator     rrnB T1 terminator: Escherichia coli rrnB; transcription terminator T1 from the E. coli rrnB gene
    912..1619    -  CDS            mCherry: mCherry is a basic (constitutively fluorescent) red fluorescent protein published in 2004, derived from Discosoma sp.. It is reported to be a very rapidly-maturing monomer with low acid sensitivity.
   1647..1720    -  promoter       PLtetO-1 promoter: modified phage lambda PL promoter with tet operator sites (Lutz and Bujard, 1997)
   1825..1927    +  promoter       cat promoter: promoter of the E. coli cat gene encoding chloramphenicol acetyltransferase
   1928..2584    +  CDS            cat: CAT_ECOLX - Experimental evidence at protein level: Swiss-Prot protein existence level 1. This enzyme is an effector of chloramphenicol resistance in bacteria. From Escherichia coli. This protein is used as a marker in many commonly used cloning vectors, such as pACYC184.
   2608..2702    +  terminator     lambda t0 terminator: transcription terminator from phage lambda
>Addgene plasmid #244466 | DoS1ΔincΔoriT | addgene full sequence | sequence record 486104 | Addgene NGS Result
TTGAGATCCTTTTTTTCTGCGCGTAATCTGCTGCTTGCAAACAAAAAAACCACCGCTACCAGCGGTGGTT
TGTTTGCCGGATCAAGAGCTACCAACTCTTTTTCCGAAGGTAACTGGCTTCAGCAGAGCGCAGATACCAA
ATACTGTCCTTCTAGTGTAGCCGTAGTTAGGCCACCACTTCAAGAACTCTGTAGCACCGCCTACATACCT
CGCTCTGCTAATCCTGTTACCAGTGGCTGCTGCCAGTGGCGATAAGTCGTGTCTTACCGGGTTGGACTCA
AGACGATAGTTACCGGATAAGGCGCAGCGGTCGGGCTGAACGGGGGGTTCGTGCACACAGCCCAGCTTGG
AGCGAACGACCTACACCGAACTGAGATACCTACAGCGTGAGCTATGAGAAAGCGCCACGCTTCCCGAAGG
GAGAAAGGCGGACAGGTATCCGGTAAGCGGCAGGGTCGGAACAGGAGAGCGCACGAGGGAGCTTCCAGGG
GGAAACGCCTGGTATCTTTATAGTCCTGTCGGGTTTCGCCACCTCTGACTTGAGCGTCGATTTTTGTGAT
GCTCGTCAGGGGGGCGGAGCCTATGGAAAAACGCCAGCAACGCGGCCTTTTTACGGTTCCTGGCCTTTTG
CTGGCCTTTTGCTCACATGTTCTTTCCTGCGTTATCCCCTGATTCTGTGGATAACCGTATTACCGCCTTT
GAGTGAGCTGATACCGCTCGCCGCAGCCGAACGCCCTAGGTCTAGGGCGGCGGATTTGTCCTACTCAGGA
GAGCGTTCACCGACAAACAACAGATAAAACGAAAGGCCCAGTCTTTCGACTGAGCCTTTCGTTTTATTTG
ATGCCTCTAGATTAATTAATTAAGCGGCCGCATCGATCGGGCCCTGAGGCCTGCAGGGATCCAAGCTTTT
ACTTGTACAGCTCGTCCATGCCGCCGGTGGAGTGGCGGCCCTCGGCGCGTTCGTACTGTTCCACGATGGT
GTAGTCCTCGTTGTGGGAGGTGATGTCCAACTTGATGTTGACGTTGTAGGCGCCGGGCAGCTGCACGGGC
TTCTTGGCCTTGTAGGTGGTCTTGACCTCAGCGTCGTAGTGGCCGCCGTCCTTCAGCTTCAGCCTCTGCT
TGATCTCGCCCTTCAGGGCGCCGTCCTCGGGGTACATCCGCTCGGAGGAGGCCTCCCAGCCCATGGTCTT
CTTCTGCATTACGGGGCCGTCGGAGGGGAAGTTGGTGCCGCGCAGCTTCACCTTGTAGATGAACTCGCCG
TCCTGCAGGGAGGAGTCCTGGGTCACGGTCACCACGCCGCCGTCCTCGAAGTTCATCACGCGCTCCCACT
TGAAGCCCTCGGGGAAGGACAGCTTCAAGTAGTCGGGGATGTCGGCGGGGTGCTTCACGTAGGCCTTGGA
GCCGTACATGAACTGAGGGGACAGGATGTCCCAGGCGAAGGGCAGGGGGCCACCCTTGGTCACCTTCAGC
TTGGCGGTCTGGGTGCCCTCGTAGGGGCGGCCCTCGCCCTCGCCCTCGATCTCGAACTCGTGGCCGTTCA
CGGAGCCCTCCATGTGCACCTTGAAGCGCATGAACTCCTTGATGATGGCCATGTTATCCTCCTCGCCCTT
GCTCACCATGGTACCTTTCTCCTCTTTAATGAATTCGGTCAGTGCGTCCTGCTGATGTGCTCAGTATCTC
TATCACTGATAGGGATGTCAATCTCTATCACTGATAGGGACTCGAGGTGAAGACGAAAGGGCCTCGTGAT
ACGCCTATTTTTATAGGTTAATGTCATGATAATAATGGTTTCTTAGACGTCGATATCTGGCGAAAATGAG
ACGTTGATCGGCACGTAAGAGGTTCCAACTTTCACCATAATGAAATAAGATCACTACCGGGCGTATTTTT
TGAGTTATCGAGATTTTCAGGAGCTAAGGAAGCTAAAATGGAGAAAAAAATCACTGGATATACCACCGTT
GATATATCCCAATGGCATCGTAAAGAACATTTTGAGGCATTTCAGTCAGTTGCTCAATGTACCTATAACC
AGACCGTTCAGCTGGATATTACGGCCTTTTTAAAGACCGTAAAGAAAAATAAGCACAAGTTTTATCCGGC
CTTTATTCACATTCTTGCCCGCCTGATGAATGCTCATCCGGAATTTCGTATGGCAATGAAAGACGGTGAG
CTGGTGATATGGGATAGTGTTCACCCTTGTTACACCGTTTTCCATGAGCAAACTGAAACGTTTTCATCGC
TCTGGAGTGAATACCACGACGATTTCCGGCAGTTTCTACACATATATTCGCAAGATGTGGCGTGTTACGG
TGAAAACCTGGCCTATTTCCCTAAAGGGTTTATTGAGAATATGTTTTTCGTCTCAGCCAATCCCTGGGTG
AGTTTCACCAGTTTTGATTTAAACGTGGCCAATATGGACAACTTCTTCGCCCCCGTTTTCACCATGGGCA
AATATTATACGCAAGGCGACAAGGTGCTGATGCCGCTGGCGATTCAGGTTCATCATGCCGTTTGTGATGG
CTTCCATGTCGGCAGAATGCTTAATGAATTACAACAGTACTGCGATGAGTGGCAGGGCGGGGCGTAATTT
GATATCGAGCTCGCTTGGACTCCTGTTGATAGATCCAGTAATGACCTCAGAACTCCATCTGGATTTGTTC
AGAACGCTCGGTTGCCGCCGGGCGTTTTTTATTGGTGAGAATCCAAGCACTAGTCATGACCAAAATCCCT
TAACGTGAGTTTTCGTTCCACTGAGCGTCAGACCCCGTAGAAAAGATCAAAGGATCTTC
